Addgene plasmid #19016: p40 W207R
Depositing lab: Michael Yaffe. Depositing organization: Massachusetts Institute of Technology. Publication: Phosphatidylinositol 3-phosphate-dependent and -independent functions of p40phox in activation of the neutrophil NADPH oxidase. Bissonnette SA, Glazier CM, Stewart MQ, Brown GE, Ellson CD, Yaffe MB. J Biol Chem. 2008 Jan 25. 283(4):2108-19. 10.1074/jbc.M706639200 PubMed 18029359.
Backbone
  Vector backbone: pET28a
  Backbone manufacturer: EMD Biosciences
  Backbone size w/o insert (bp): 5369
  Vector type: Bacterial Expression
Growth in bacteria
  Bacterial resistance: Kanamycin, 50 μg/mL
  Growth temperature: 37°C
  Growth strain: DH5alpha
  Copy number: High Copy
Gene/Insert
  Gene/Insert name: p40phox (alt names: NADPH oxidase subunit; NCF4)
  Species: H. sapiens (human)
  Insert size (bp): 1019
  Mutation: W207R
  GenBank ID: X77094
  Entrez Gene: NCF4 (a.k.a. CGD3, NCF, P40PHOX, SH3PXD4)
  Tag / fusion protein: His (N terminal on backbone)
  Cloning method: Restriction Enzyme; 5′ cloning site XhoI (unknown if destroyed); 3′ cloning site EcoRI (unknown if destroyed)
  Sequencing primers: 5′ T7
Terms and licenses: Academic/Nonprofit Terms; Industry Terms: Not Available to Industry
How to cite: p40 W207R was a gift from Michael Yaffe (Addgene plasmid # 19016 ; http://n2t.net/addgene:19016 ; RRID:Addgene_19016)
