[The description below was written by a language model from this plasmid's Addgene catalogue record.]
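Description:
p40 W207R is a bacterial expression plasmid built on the pET28a backbone (about 5.4 kb without insert) that carries the human p40phox coding sequence, also known as NCF4, a cytosolic subunit of the phagocyte NADPH oxidase. The roughly 1 kb insert bears a W207R point substitution and is recorded as cloned by restriction digestion between XhoI at the 5′ end and EcoRI at the 3′ end; whether either site survived cloning is not known. The protein is produced with an N-terminal His tag supplied by the backbone, which allows purification by immobilised metal affinity chromatography. The plasmid confers kanamycin resistance, is propagated in a standard cloning strain (DH5alpha), and is listed as high copy.

No feature table accompanies the record, so the regulatory elements are not itemised. pET28a vectors generally drive expression from a T7 promoter under lac operator control, which requires a host supplying T7 RNA polymerase, and the listing of a T7 primer for 5′ sequencing is consistent with that arrangement. The record does not say what the W207R change does functionally. The associated publication concerns phosphatidylinositol 3-phosphate-dependent and -independent roles of p40phox in activating the neutrophil NADPH oxidase. This suggests the plasmid was used to make recombinant mutant protein for comparison with wild-type p40phox in biochemical or reconstitution studies of oxidase regulation.
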