>Addgene plasmid #19016 | p40 W207R | addgene partial sequence | sequence record 24844 | T7 5'-TAATACGACTCACTATAGGG-3'
TGNGANATTCCCTCTGAATATTTTGTTTACTTTAAGAAGGAGATATACCATGGGCAGCAGCCATCATCAT
CATCATCACAGCAGCGGCCTGGTGCCGCGCGGCAGCCATATGGCTAGCATGACTGGTGGACAGCAAATGG
GTCGCGGATCCGAATTCATGGCTGTGGCCCAGCAGCTGCGGGCCGAGAGTGACTTTGAACAGCTTCCGGA
TGATGTTGCCATCTCGGCCAACATTGCTGACATCGAGGAGAAGAGAGGCTTCACCAGCCACTTTGTTTTC
GTCATCGAGGTGAAGACAAAAGGAGGATCCAAGTACCTCATCTACCGCCGCTACCGCCAGTTCCATGCTT
TGCAGAGCAAGCTGGAGGAGCGCTTCGGGCCAGACAGCAAGAGCAGTGCCCTGGCCTGTACCCTGCCCAC
ACTCCCAGCCAAAGTCTACGTGGGTGTGAAACAGGAGATCGCCGAGATGCGGATACCTGCCCTCAACGCC
TACATGAAGAGCCTGCTCAGCCTGCCGGTCTGGGTGCTGATGGATGAGGACGTCCGGATCTTCTTTTACC
AGTCGCCCTATGACTCAGAGCAGGTGCCCCAGGCACTCCGCCGGCTCCGCCCGCGCACCCGGAAAGTCAA
GAGCGTGTCCCCACAGGGCAACAGCGTTGACCGCATGGCAGCTCCGAGAGCAGAGGCTCTATTTGACTTC
ACTGGAAACANCCAACTGGNGCTGANTTNCAAAGCTGGANATGTGATCTCCTCCTCAGTCGGATCAACAA
GACAGCTGGAGGCACTGTCGGGTNGCACGGCTCTTCCTCTCTCTTCTGAGATCTCA
