>Addgene plasmid #19016 | p40 W207R | addgene partial sequence | sequence record 24845 | 19016 with T7-term
ACTCTTTGGGCTTGTTAGCAGCCGGATCTCAGTGGTGGTGGTGGTGGTGCTCGAGTCATGGCATCGTGTT
GTAGACCCTGTAGTTGTCCTTCTGCGTGATGTGCAGCTTCCAGGGGAAGAGGCGCTTCTGGGAGGGGAGG
CCACGAGCCTGCCGCACCATGAGCGCTACGTCCTCATCCGACAGCAGCCGAACCAGATCCCCCTCAGCGT
CCCGGTAATTCAGAGCTATGTCCTCTCTCTGGAACTCCCGCCTTGTGAGCTCCAGCAGGTCTTTCAATAG
GGGAGTGCTGCTGAGATCTTCCTCCACCGCGATGTCCTTGATGGTGCTGATGGTGTCTTCGTAGTAGTAG
CAACGCAGCCAGTTGGTGGGGTCGTCCTCCTCAGGGAAGTCTTTGAGGATCTTCACGAAGGAGAGAGGGA
AGATGCCCGTGGCTCCCCGGACAGTGCCCTCCAGCCTGTCTTTGTTGATCCGACTGAGGAGGAAGATCAC
ATCTCCAGCTTTGAAATTCAGCTCCAGTTTGCTGTTTCCAGTGAAGTCAAATAGAGCCTCTGCTCTCGGA
GCTGCCATGCGGTCAACGCTGTTGCCCTGTGGGGACACGCTCTTGACTTTCCGGGTGCGCGGGCGGAGCC
GGCGGAGTGCCTGGGGCGCNTGCTCTGANTCATAGGGCGACTGGTAANAAGAAGATCCGGACGTCCTCAT
CCATCAGCACCCAGACCGGCAGGCTGAGCAGGCTCTTCATGTAGGCGTTGAGGGCAGGTATCCGCATCTC
GGCGATCTCCTGTTTCACACCCACGTAGACTTTGGC
